Addgene plasmid #111508: pPB-VPR-dSpCas9[StaPL(TI)]
Purpose: Expresses a VPR transcriptional activator fused to the nuclease-deactivated S. pyogenes Cas9, which is governed by an inserted StaPL(TI) module, in mammalian cells. [TI = telaprevir inhibited].
Depositing lab: Michael Lin. Depositing organization: Stanford University. Publication: StaPLs: versatile genetically encoded modules for engineering drug-inducible proteins. Jacobs CL, Badiee RK, Lin MZ. Nat Methods. 2018 Jul;15(7):523-526. doi: 10.1038/s41592-018-0041-z. Epub 2018 Jul 2. PubMed 29967496.
Backbone
  Vector backbone: pPB
  Backbone manufacturer: System Biosciences
  Total vector size (bp): 13958
  Vector type: Mammalian Expression
  Selectable markers: Puromycin
Growth in bacteria
  Bacterial resistance: Ampicillin, 100 μg/mL
  Growth temperature: 37°C
  Growth strain: DH5alpha
  Copy number: Unknown
Gene/Insert
  Gene/Insert name: VPR-dSpCas9[StaPL(TI)]
  Species: H. sapiens (human); Hepatitis C Virus (HCV) genotype 1a, Entacmaea quadricolor, Streptococcus pyogenes, Herpes simplex virus, Epstein-Barr virus
  Insert size (bp): 7323
  Mutation: The HCV NS3 protease carries F43L, Q80K, and S122R, and D168Y mutations. The VPR domain's internal NLS sequence was mutated to a GGSGGSGGS linker. SpCas9 contains D10A and H840A mutations.
  GenBank ID: NC_004102
  Promoter: PGK
  Cloning method: Gibson Cloning
  Sequencing primers: 5′ CCACCTTCTACTCCTCCC; 3′ ATTAACCCTCACTAAAGGG
Resource information
  A portion of this plasmid was derived from a plasmid made by: the Vladislav Verkhusha lab [TagBFP, Ref. 1], the George Church lab [VPR, Ref. 2], and the Stanley Qi lab [dSpCas9, Ref. 3].
Terms and licenses: Academic/Nonprofit Terms; Industry Terms: Not Available to Industry
Depositor comments: [Ref. 1] SUBACH O.M., GUNDOROV I.S., YOSHIMURA M., SUBACH F.V., ZHANG J., GRUENWALD D., SOUSLOVA E.A., CHUDAKOV D.M., & VERKHUSHA V.V. 2008. Conversion of Red Fluorescent Protein into a Bright Blue Probe. Chem Biol 15 (10):1116-24. [Ref. 2] CHAVEZ A., SCHEIMAN J., VORA S., PRUITT B.W., TUTTLE M., P R IYER E., LIN S., KIANI S., GUZMAN C.D., WIEGAND D.J., TER-OVANESYAN D., BRAFF J.L., DAVIDSOHN N., HOUSDEN B.E., PERRIMON N., WEISS R., AACH J., COLLINS J.J. & CHURCH G.M. 2015. Highly efficient Cas9-mediated transcriptional programming. Nat Methods 12: 326-328. [Ref. 3] GAO Y., XIONG X., WONG S., CHARLES E.J., LIM W.A. & QI L.S. 2016. Complex transcriptional modulation with orthogonal and inducible dCas9 regulators. Nat Methods 13: 1043-1049.
How to cite: pPB-VPR-dSpCas9[StaPL(TI)] was a gift from Michael Lin (Addgene plasmid # 111508 ; http://n2t.net/addgene:111508 ; RRID:Addgene_111508)
