[The description below was written by a language model from this plasmid's Addgene catalogue record and pLannotate feature annotations shown in this document.]
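Description:
pPB-VPR-dSpCas9[StaPL(TI)] is a mammalian expression plasmid of about 14 kb built on the pPB backbone. The "PB" name suggests a piggyBac transposon vector, but no transposon terminal repeats appear in the feature table, so this cannot be confirmed from the record. It is propagated in E. coli through a high-copy ColE1/pUC-type origin with ampicillin resistance. It also retains an f1 origin and pBluescript-derived remnants (lac promoter/operator, lacZα fragment, T3 and T7 promoters). Selection in mammalian cells relies on a puromycin N-acetyltransferase cassette driven by a chicken β-actin promoter with a chimeric intron and followed by a WPRE.

The payload is a roughly 7.3 kb fusion gene expressed from the mouse PGK promoter. Reading 5′ to 3′, it encodes the tripartite VPR activator (VP16-derived repeats, the human RELA/p65 activation region and the Epstein-Barr virus Rta activation domain), then TagBFP as a blue fluorescent marker, then S. pyogenes Cas9. The internal nuclear localisation signal of VPR has been replaced by a flexible glycine-serine linker. The Cas9 carries D10A and H840A, which abolish nuclease activity. Its coding sequence is interrupted near the C-terminal end by a hepatitis C virus genotype 1a polyprotein segment, which corresponds to the StaPL(TI) module. That module contains an NS3 protease with F43L, Q80K, S122R and D168Y substitutions.

StaPL modules are genetically encoded elements for making proteins drug-inducible, and "TI" denotes a variant inhibited by telaprevir. The inserted module thus places the dCas9-VPR fusion under control of that drug. With a separately supplied guide RNA, which is not annotated on this plasmid, the construct is intended for drug-controlled CRISPR activation of target genes in mammalian cells.
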