Features (pLannotate 1.2.2; 24 found; start..end, strand, type, name):
     23..299     +  promoter       chicken β-actin promoter: No description available
    300..1316    +  intron         chimeric intron: chimera between introns from chicken β-actin and rabbit β-globin
   1383..1982    +  CDS            PuroR: puromycin N-acetyltransferase; pac from Streptomyces alboniger; confers resistance to puromycin
   2002..2020    +  misc_feature   MCS (fragment): pBluescript multiple cloning site
   2020..2608    +  misc_feature   WPRE: woodchuck hepatitis virus posttranscriptional regulatory element
   2629..3128    +  promoter       PGK promoter: mouse phosphoglycerate kinase 1 promoter
   3170..3192    +  CDS            VP48 (fragment): 3 tandem repeats of the minimal activation domain of herpes simplex virus VP16 (Cheng et al., 2013)
   3344..4138    +  CDS            RELA (fragment): TF65_HUMAN - Also known as NFKB3. Experimental evidence at protein level: Swiss-Prot protein existence level 1. NF-kappa-B is a pleiotropic transcription factor present in almost all cell types and is the endpoint of a series of signal transduction events that are initiated by a vast array of stimuli related to many biological processes such as inflammation, immunity, differentiation, cell growth, tumorigenesis and apoptosis. NF-kappa-B is a homo- or heterodimeric complex formed by the Rel-like domain- containing proteins RELA/p65, RELB, NFKB1/p105, NFKB1/p50, REL and NFKB2/p52. The heterodime
   4157..4726    +  CDS            Rta AD: transcriptional activation domain from the human herpesvirus 4 (Epstein-Barr virus) replication and transcription activator Rta/BRLF1 (Hardwick et al., 1992; Chavez et al., 2015)
   4754..5452    +  CDS            TagBFP: TagBFP is a basic (constitutively fluorescent) blue fluorescent protein published in 2008, derived from Entacmaea quadricolor. It is reported to be a very rapidly-maturing monomer with very low acid sensitivity.
   5474..9213    +  CDS            Cas9 (fragment): Cas9 (Csn1) endonuclease from the Streptococcus pyogenes Type II CRISPR/Cas system generates RNA-guided double strand breaks in DNA
   9383..9961    +  CDS            POLG_HCV77 (fragment): Experimental evidence at protein level: Swiss-Prot protein existence level 1. [RNA-directed RNA polymerase]: RNA-dependent RNA polymerase that performs primer-template recognition and RNA synthesis during viral replication. From Hepatitis C virus genotype 1a (isolate H77) (HCV).
   9992..10357   +  CDS            Cas9(C) (fragment): C-terminal portion of Streptococcus pyogenes Cas9 (Zetsche et al., 2015)
  10783..10801   -  promoter       T3 promoter: promoter for bacteriophage T3 RNA polymerase
  10844..10866   -  protein_bind   lac operator (fragment): The lac repressor binds to the lac operator to inhibit transcription in E. coli. This inhibition can be relieved by adding lactose or isopropyl-β-D-thiogalactopyranoside (IPTG). lac repressor encoded by lacI
  10870..10900   -  promoter       lac promoter: promoter for the E. coli lac operon
  10915..10936   -  protein_bind   CAP binding site: CAP binding activates transcription in the presence of cAMP. E. coli catabolite activator protein
  10949..11041   -  CDS            lacI (fragment): lac repressor; lacI; The lac repressor binds to the lac operator to inhibit transcription in E. coli. This inhibition can be relieved by adding lactose or isopropyl-β-D-thiogalactopyranoside (IPTG).
  11224..11812   -  rep_origin     ori: high-copy-number ColE1/pMB1/pBR322/pUC origin of replication
  11983..12843   -  CDS            AmpR: β-lactamase; bla; confers resistance to ampicillin, carbenicillin, and related antibiotics
  12844..12948   -  promoter       AmpR promoter: bla
  13001..13429   -  rep_origin     f1 ori (sequence partly withheld): f1 bacteriophage origin of replication; arrow indicates direction of (+) strand synthesis
  13434..13589   -  CDS            lacZα (fragment): LacZα fragment of β-galactosidase; lacZ fragment
  13597..13615   +  promoter       T7 promoter: promoter for bacteriophage T7 RNA polymerase
>Addgene plasmid #111508 | pPB-VPR-dSpCas9[StaPL(TI)] | addgene full sequence | sequence record 214274 | Addgene NGS Result
GCATGGGCCCAGATCTCCATGGTCGAGGTGAGCCCCACGTTCTGCTTCACTCTCCCCATCTCCCCCCCCT
CCCCACCCCCAATTTTGTATTTATTTATTTTTTAATTATTTTGTGCAGCGATGGGGGCGGGGGGGGGGGG
GGGCGCGCGCCRGGCGGGGCGGGGCGGGGCGAGGGGCGGGGCGGGGCGAGGCGGAGAGGTGCGGCGGCAG
CCAATCAGAGCGGCGCGCTCCGAAAGTTTCCTTTTATGGCGAGGCGGCGGCGGCGGCGGCCCTATAAAAA
GCGAAGCGCGCGGCGGGCGGGAGTCGCTGCGCGCTGCCTTCGCCCCGTGCCCCGCTCCGCCGCCGCCTCG
CGCCGCCCGCCCCGGCTCTGACTGACCGCGTTACTCCCACAGGTGAGCGGGCGGGACGGCCCTTCTCCTC
CGGGCTGTAATTAGCGCTTGGTTTAATGACGGCTTGTTTCTTTTCTGTGGCTGCGTGAAAGCCTTGAGGG
GCTCCGGGAGGGCCCTTTGTGCGGGGGGAGCGGCTCGGGGGGTGCGTGCGTGTGTGTGTGCGTGGGGAGC
GCCGCGTGCGGCTCCGCGCTGCCCGGCGGCTGTGAGCGCTGCGGGCGCGGCGCGGGGCTTTGTGCGCTCC
GCAGTGTGCGCGAGGGGAGCGCGGCCGGGGGCGGTGCCCCGCGGTGCGGGGGGGGCTGCGAGGGGAACAA
AGGCTGCGTGCGGGGTGTGTGCGTGGGGGGGTGAGCAGGGGGTGTGGGCGCGTCGGTCGGGCTGCAACCC
CCCCTGCACCCCCCTCCCCGAGTTGCTGAGCACGGCCCGGCTTCGGGTGCGGGGCTCCGTACGGGGCGTG
GCGCGGGGCTCGCCGTGCCGGGCGGGGGGTGGCGGCAGGTGGGGGTGCCGGGCGGGGCGGGGCCGCCTCG
GGCCGGGGAGGGCTCGGGGGAGGGGCGCGGCGGCCCCCGGAGCGCCGGCGGCTGTCGAGGCGCGGCGAGC
CGCAGCCATTGCCTTTTATGGTAATCGTGCGAGAGGGCGCAGGGACTTCCTTTGTCCCAAATCTGTGCGG
AGCCGAAATCTGGGAGGCGCCGCCGCACCCCCTCTAGCGGGCGCGGGGCGAAGCGGTGCGGCGCCGGCAG
GAAGGAAATGGGCGGGGAGGGCCTTCGTGCGTCGCCGCGCCGCCGTCCCCTTCTCCCTCTCCAGCCTCGG
GGCTGTCCGCGGGGGGACGGCTGCCTTCGGGGGGGACGGGGCAGGGCGGGGTTCGGCTTCTGGCGTGTGA
CCGGCGGCTCTAGAGCCTCTGCTAACCATGTTCATGCCTTCTTCTTTTTCCTACAGCTCCTGGGCAACGT
GCTGGTTATTGTGCTGTCTCATCATTTTGGCAAAGAATTCGCCACCATGACCATGACCGAGTACAAGCCC
ACGGTGCGCCTCGCCACCCGCGACGACGTCCCCAGGGCCGTACGCACCCTCGCCGCCGCGTTCGCCGACT
ACCCCGCCACGCGCCACACCGTCGATCCGGACCGCCACATCGAGCGGGTCACCGAGCTGCAAGAACTCTT
CCTCACGCGCGTCGGGCTCGACATCGGCAAGGTGTGGGTCGCGGACGACGGCGCCGCGGTGGCGGTCTGG
ACCACGCCGGAGAGCGTCGAAGCGGGGGCGGTGTTCGCCGAGATCGGCCCGCGCATGGCCGAGTTGAGCG
GTTCCCGGCTGGCCGCGCAGCAACAGATGGAAGGCCTCCTGGCGCCGCACCGGCCCAAGGAGCCCGCGTG
GTTCCTGGCCACCGTCGGCGTCTCGCCCGACCACCAGGGCAAGGGTCTGGGCAGCGCCGTCGTGCTCCCC
GGAGTGGAGGCGGCCGAGCGCGCCGGGGTGCCCGCCTTCCTGGAGACCTCCGCGCCCCGCAACCTCCCCT
TCTACGAGCGGCTCGGCTTCACCGTCACCGCCGACGTCGAGGTGCCCGAAGGACCGCGCACCTGGTGCAT
GACCCGCAAGCCCGGTGCCTGAGTTTAAACCATGCAAGCTTGATATCAAGCTTATCGATAATCAACCTCT
GGATTACAAAATTTGTGAAAGATTGACTGGTATTCTTAACTATGTTGCTCCTTTTACGCTATGTGGATAC
GCTGCTTTAATGCCTTTGTATCATGCTATTGCTTCCCGTATGGCTTTCATTTTCTCCTCCTTGTATAAAT
CCTGGTTGCTGTCTCTTTATGAGGAGTTGTGGCCCGTTGTCAGGCAACGTGGCGTGGTGTGCACTGTGTT
TGCTGACGCAACCCCCACTGGTTGGGGCATTGCCACCACCTGTCAGCTCCTTTCCGGGACTTTCGCTTTC
CCCCTCCCTATTGCCACGGCGGAACTCATCGCCGCCTGCCTTGCCCGCTGCTGGACAGGGGCTCGGCTGT
TGGGCACTGACAATTCCGTGGTGTTGTCGGGGAAATCATCGTCCTTTCCTTGGCTGCTCGCCTGTGTTGC
CACCTGGATTCTGCGCGGGACGTCCTTCTGCTACGTCCCTTCGGCCCTCAATCCAGCGGACCTTCCTTCC
CGCGGCCTGCTGCCGGCTCTGCGGCCTCTTCCGCGTCTTCGCCTTCGCCCTCAGACGAGTCGGATCTCCC
TTTGGGCCGCCTCCCCGCATCCTGCAGGTAATTCTACCGGGTAGGGGAGGCGCTTTTCCCAAGGCAGTCT
GGAGCATGCGCTTTAGCAGCCCCGCTGGGCACTTGGCGCTACACAAGTGGCCTCTGGCCTCGCACACATT
CCACATCCACCGGTAGGCGCCAACCGGCTCCGTTCTTTGGTGGCCCCTTCGCGCCACCTTCTACTCCTCC
CCTAGTCAGGAAGTTCCCCCCCGCCCCGCAGCTCGCGTCGTGCAGGACGTGACAAATGGAAGTAGCACGT
CTCACTAGGCTCGTGCAGATGGACAGCACCGCTGAGCAATGGAAGCGGGTAGGCCTTTGGGGCAGCGGCC
AATAGCAGCTTTGCTCCTTCGCTTTCTGGGCTCAGAGGCTGGGAAGGGGTGGGTCCGGGGGCGGGCTCAG
GGGCGGGCTCAGGGGCGGGGCGGGCGCCCGAAGGTCCTCCGGAGGCCCGGCATTCTGCACGCTTCAAAAG
CGCACGTCTGCCGCGCTGTTCTCCTCTTCCTCATCTCCGGGCCTTTCGACCTGCAGCCCAAGCTTGTCGA
CGCCACCATGGATGCTTTAGACGATTTTGACTTAGATATGCTTGGTTCAGACGCGTTAGACGACTTCGAC
CTAGACATGTTAGGCTCAGATGCATTGGACGACTTCGATTTAGATATGTTGGGCTCCGATGCCCTAGATG
ACTTTGATCTAGATATGCTAGGTAGTGGAGGGTCAGGTGGTAGTGGCGGATCCCAGTATCTGCCCGACAC
AGATGATAGACACCGAATCGAAGAGAAACGCAAGCGAACGTATGAAACCTTCAAATCGATCATGAAGAAA
TCGCCCTTCTCGGGTCCGACCGATCCCAGGCCCCCACCGAGAAGGATTGCGGTCCCGTCCCGCTCGTCGG
CCAGCGTGCCGAAGCCTGCGCCGCAGCCCTACCCCTTCACGTCGAGCCTGAGCACAATCAATTATGACGA
GTTCCCGACGATGGTGTTCCCCTCGGGACAAATCTCACAAGCCTCGGCGCTCGCACCAGCGCCTCCCCAA
GTCCTTCCGCAAGCGCCTGCCCCAGCGCCTGCACCGGCAATGGTGTCCGCCCTCGCACAGGCCCCTGCGC
CCGTCCCCGTGCTCGCGCCTGGACCGCCCCAGGCGGTCGCTCCACCGGCTCCGAAGCCGACGCAGGCCGG
AGAGGGAACACTCTCCGAAGCACTTCTTCAACTCCAGTTTGATGACGAGGATCTTGGAGCACTCCTTGGA
AACTCGACAGACCCTGCGGTGTTTACCGACCTCGCGTCAGTAGATAACTCCGAATTTCAGCAGCTTTTGA
ACCAGGGTATCCCGGTCGCGCCACATACAACGGAGCCCATGTTGATGGAATACCCCGAAGCAATCACGAG
ACTTGTGACGGGAGCGCAGCGGCCTCCCGATCCCGCACCCGCACCTTTGGGGGCACCTGGCCTCCCTAAC
GGACTTTTGAGCGGCGACGAGGATTTCTCCTCCATCGCCGATATGGATTTCTCAGCCTTGCTGTCACAGA
TTTCCAGCGGCTCTGGCAGCGGCAGCCGGGATTCCAGGGAAGGGATGTTTTTGCCGAAGCCTGAGGCCGG
CTCCGCTATTAGTGACGTGTTTGAGGGCCGCGAGGTGTGCCAGCCAAAACGAATCCGGCCATTTCATCCT
CCAGGAAGTCCATGGGCCAACCGCCCACTCCCCGCCAGCCTCGCACCAACACCAACCGGTCCAGTACATG
AGCCAGTCGGGTCACTGACCCCGGCACCAGTCCCTCAGCCACTGGATCCAGCGCCCGCAGTGACTCCCGA
GGCCAGTCACCTGTTGGAGGATCCCGATGAAGAGACGAGCCAGGCTGTCAAAGCCCTTCGGGAGATGGCC
GATACTGTGATTCCCCAGAAGGAAGAGGCTGCAATCTGTGGCCAAATGGACCTTTCCCATCCGCCCCCAA
GGGGCCATCTGGATGAGCTGACAACCACACTTGAGTCCATGACCGAGGATCTGAACCTGGACTCACCCCT
GACCCCGGAATTGAACGAGATTCTGGATACCTTCCTGAACGACGAGTGCCTCTTGCATGCCATGCATATC
AGCACAGGACTGTCCATCTTCGACACATCTCTGTTTCATATGTCAAGCGCTGCAGGTGCTACCATGAGCG
AGCTGATTAAGGAGAACATGCACATGAAGCTGTACATGGAGGGCACCGTGGACAACCATCACTTCAAGTG
CACATCCGAGGGCGAAGGCAAGCCCTACGAGGGCACCCAGACCATGAGAATCAAGGTGGTCGAGGGCGGC
CCTCTCCCCTTCGCCTTCGACATCCTGGCTACTAGCTTCCTCTACGGCAGCAAGACCTTCATCAACCACA
CCCAGGGCATCCCCGACTTCTTCAAGCAGTCCTTCCCTGAGGGCTTCACATGGGAGAGAGTCACCACATA
CGAAGACGGGGGCGTGCTGACCGCTACCCAGGACACCAGCCTCCAGGACGGCTGCCTCATCTACAACGTC
AAGATCAGAGGGGTGAACTTCACATCCAACGGCCCTGTGATGCAGAAGAAAACACTCGGCTGGGAGGCCT
TCACCGAGACGCTGTACCCCGCTGACGGCGGCCTGGAAGGCAGAAACGACATGGCCCTGAAGCTCGTGGG
CGGGAGCCATCTGATCGCAAACATCAAGACCACATATAGATCCAAGAAACCCGCTAAGAACCTCAAGATG
CCTGGCGTCTACTATGTGGACTACAGACTGGAAAGAATCAAGGAGGCCAACAACGAGACCTACGTCGAGC
AGCACGAGGTGGCAGTGGCCAGATACTGCGACCTCCCTAGCAAACTGGGGCACAAGCTTAATTCAAGCGC
TGCAGGTGCCACCATGGACAAGAAGTACAGCATCGGCCTGGCCATCGGCACCAACTCTGTGGGCTGGGCC
GTGATCACCGACGAGTACAAGGTGCCCAGCAAGAAATTCAAGGTGCTGGGCAACACCGACCGGCACAGCA
TCAAGAAGAACCTGATCGGCGCCCTGCTGTTCGACAGCGGAGAAACAGCCGAGGCCACCCGGCTGAAGAG
AACCGCCAGAAGAAGATACACCAGACGGAAGAACCGGATCTGCTATCTGCAAGAGATCTTCAGCAACGAG
ATGGCCAAGGTGGACGACAGCTTCTTCCACAGACTGGAAGAGTCCTTCCTGGTGGAAGAGGATAAGAAGC
ACGAGCGGCACCCCATCTTCGGCAACATCGTGGACGAGGTGGCCTACCACGAGAAGTACCCCACCATCTA
CCACCTGAGAAAGAAACTGGTGGACAGCACCGACAAGGCCGACCTGCGGCTGATCTATCTGGCCCTGGCC
CACATGATCAAGTTCCGGGGCCACTTCCTGATCGAGGGCGACCTGAACCCCGACAACAGCGACGTGGACA
AGCTGTTCATCCAGCTGGTGCAGACCTACAACCAGCTGTTCGAGGAAAACCCCATCAACGCCAGCGGCGT
GGACGCCAAGGCCATCCTGTCTGCCAGACTGAGCAAGAGCAGACGGCTGGAAAATCTGATCGCCCAGCTG
CCCGGCGAGAAGAAGAATGGCCTGTTCGGCAACCTGATTGCCCTGAGCCTGGGCCTGACCCCCAACTTCA
AGAGCAACTTCGACCTGGCCGAGGATGCCAAACTGCAGCTGAGCAAGGACACCTACGACGACGACCTGGA
CAACCTGCTGGCCCAGATCGGCGACCAGTACGCCGACCTGTTTCTGGCCGCCAAGAACCTGTCCGACGCC
ATCCTGCTGAGCGACATCCTGAGAGTGAACACCGAGATCACCAAGGCCCCCCTGAGCGCCTCTATGATCA
AGAGATACGACGAGCACCACCAGGACCTGACCCTGCTGAAAGCTCTCGTGCGGCAGCAGCTGCCTGAGAA
GTACAAAGAGATTTTCTTCGACCAGAGCAAGAACGGCTACGCCGGCTACATCGATGGCGGAGCCAGCCAG
GAAGAGTTCTACAAGTTCATCAAGCCCATCCTGGAAAAGATGGACGGCACCGAGGAACTGCTCGTGAAGC
TGAACAGAGAGGACCTGCTGCGGAAGCAGCGGACCTTCGACAACGGCAGCATCCCCCACCAGATCCACCT
GGGAGAGCTGCACGCCATTCTGCGGCGGCAGGAAGATTTTTACCCATTCCTGAAGGACAACCGGGAAAAG
ATCGAGAAGATCCTGACCTTCCGCATCCCCTACTACGTGGGCCCTCTGGCCAGGGGAAACAGCAGATTCG
CCTGGATGACCAGAAAGAGCGAGGAAACCATCACCCCCTGGAACTTCGAGGAAGTGGTGGACAAGGGCGC
CAGCGCCCAGAGCTTCATCGAGCGGATGACCAACTTCGATAAGAACCTGCCCAACGAGAAGGTGCTGCCC
AAGCACAGCCTGCTGTACGAGTACTTCACCGTGTACAACGAGCTGACCAAAGTGAAATACGTGACCGAGG
GAATGAGAAAGCCCGCCTTCCTGAGCGGCGAGCAGAAAAAAGCCATCGTGGACCTGCTGTTCAAGACCAA
CCGGAAAGTGACCGTGAAGCAGCTGAAAGAGGACTACTTCAAGAAAATCGAGTGCTTCGACTCCGTGGAA
ATCTCCGGCGTGGAAGATCGGTTCAACGCCTCCCTGGGCACATACCACGATCTGCTGAAAATTATCAAGG
ACAAGGACTTCCTGGACAATGAGGAAAACGAGGACATTCTGGAAGATATCGTGCTGACCCTGACACTGTT
TGAGGACAGAGAGATGATCGAGGAACGGCTGAAAACCTATGCCCACCTGTTCGACGACAAAGTGATGAAG
CAGCTGAAGCGGCGGAGATACACCGGCTGGGGCAGGCTGAGCCGGAAGCTGATCAACGGCATCCGGGACA
AGCAGTCCGGCAAGACAATCCTGGATTTCCTGAAGTCCGACGGCTTCGCCAACAGAAACTTCATGCAGCT
GATCCACGACGACAGCCTGACCTTTAAAGAGGACATCCAGAAAGCCCAGGTGTCCGGCCAGGGCGATAGC
CTGCACGAGCACATTGCCAATCTGGCCGGCAGCCCCGCCATTAAGAAGGGCATCCTGCAGACAGTGAAGG
TGGTGGACGAGCTCGTGAAAGTGATGGGCCGGCACAAGCCCGAGAACATCGTGATCGAAATGGCCAGAGA
GAACCAGACCACCCAGAAGGGACAGAAGAACAGCCGCGAGAGAATGAAGCGGATCGAAGAGGGCATCAAA
GAGCTGGGCAGCCAGATCCTGAAAGAACACCCCGTGGAAAACACCCAGCTGCAGAACGAGAAGCTGTACC
TGTACTACCTGCAGAATGGGCGGGATATGTACGTGGACCAGGAACTGGACATCAACCGGCTGTCCGACTA
CGATGTGGACGCTATCGTGCCTCAGAGCTTTCTGAAGGACGACTCCATCGATAACAAAGTGCTGACTCGG
AGCGACAAGAACCGGGGCAAGAGCGACAACGTGCCCTCCGAAGAGGTCGTGAAGAAGATGAAGAACTACT
GGCGCCAGCTGCTGAATGCCAAGCTGATTACCCAGAGGAAGTTCGACAATCTGACCAAGGCCGAGAGAGG
CGGCCTGAGCGAACTGGATAAGGCCGGCTTCATCAAGAGACAGCTGGTGGAAACCCGGCAGATCACAAAG
CACGTGGCACAGATCCTGGACTCCCGGATGAACACTAAGTACGACGAGAACGACAAACTGATCCGGGAAG
TGAAAGTGATCACCCTGAAGTCCAAGCTGGTGTCCGATTTCCGGAAGGATTTCCAGTTTTACAAAGTGCG
CGAGATCAACAACTACCACCACGCCCACGACGCCTACCTGAACGCCGTCGTGGGAACCGCCCTGATCAAA
AAGTACCCTAAGCTGGAAAGCGAGTTCGTGTACGGCGACTACAAGGTGTACGACGTGCGGAAGATGATCG
CCAAGAGCGAGCAGGAAATCGGCAAGGCTACCGCCAAGTACTTCTTCTACAGCAACATCATGAACTTTTT
CAAGACCGAGATTACCCTGGCCAACGGCGAGATCCGGAAGCGGCCTCTGATCGAGACAAACGGCGAAACA
GGCGAGATCGTGTGGGATAAGGGCCGGGACTTTGCCACCGTGCGGAAAGTGCTGTCTATGCCCCAAGTGA
ATATCGTGAAAAAGACCGAGGTGCAGACAGGCGGCTTCAGCAAAGAGTCTATCCTGCCCAAGAGGAACAG
CGACAAGCTGATCGCCAGAAAGAAGGACTGGGACCCTAAGAAGTACGGCGGCTTCGACAGCCCCACCGTG
GCCTATTCTGTGCTGGTGGTGGCCAAAGTGGAAAAGGGCAAGTCCAAGAAACTGAAGAGTGTGAAAGAGC
TGCTGGGGATCACCATCATGGAAAGAAGCAGCTTCGAGAAGAATCCCATCGACTTTCTGGAAGCCAAGGG
CTACAAAGAAGTGAAAAAGGACCTGATCATCAAGCTGCCTAAGTACTCCCTGTTCGAGCTGGAAAACGGC
CGGAAGAGAATGCTGGCCTCTGCCGGCGAACTGCAGAAGGGAAACGAACTGGCCCTGCCCTCCAAATATG
TGAACTTCCTGTACCTGGCCAGCCACTATGAGAAGCTGAAGGGGGGCAGTGGCGGGAGCGGGCGCGCCTA
TCCCTACGATGTGCCCGATTACGCTGGTGGATCCGGCGGGTCAGATGAGATGGAAGAGTGCTCTCAGCAC
GGCGGATCTGGAGGTTCTACAGGCTGCGTGGTCATAGTGGGCAGGATCGTCTTGTCCGGATCCGGCACTA
GTGCGCCCATCACGGCGTACGCCCAGCAGACGAGAGGCCTCCTAGGGTGTATAATCACCAGCCTGACTGG
CCGGGACAAAAACCAAGTGGAGGGTGAGGTCCAGATCGTGTCAACTGCTACCCAAACCTTGCTGGCAACG
TGCATCAATGGGGTATGCTGGACAGTCTACCACGGGGCCGGAACGAGGACCATCGCATCACCCAAGGGTC
CTGTCATCCAGATGTATACCAATGTGGACAAAGACCTTGTGGGCTGGCCCGCTCCTCAAGGTTCCCGCTC
ATTGACACCCTGTACCTGCGGCTCCTCGGACCTTTACCTGGTCACGAGGCACGCCGATGTCATTCCCGTG
CGCCGGCGAGGTGATCGCAGGGGTAGCCTGCTTTCGCCCCGGCCCATTTCCTACTTGAAAGGCTCCTCGG
GGGGTCCGCTGTTGTGCCCCGCGGGACACGCCGTGGGCCTATTCAGGGCCGCGGTGTGCACCCGTGGAGT
GGCTAAAGCGGTGTACTTTATCCCTGTGGAGAACCTAGAGACAACCATGAGATCCCCGGTGTTCACGGAC
AACTCCTCTCCACCAGCAGTCACCCTGACGCACGGGGGTTCAGGCGGTAGTGGCTCCCCCGAGGATAATG
AGCAGAAACAGCTGTTTGTGGAACAGCACAAACACTACCTGGACGAGATCATCGAGCAGATCAGCGAGTT
CTCCAAGAGAGTGATCCTGGCCGACGCTAATCTGGACAAGGTGCTGAGCGCCTACAACAAGCACAGAGAC
AAGCCTATCAGAGAGCAGGCCGAGAATATCATCCACCTGTTTACCCTGACCAATCTGGGAGCCCCTGCCG
CCTTCAAGTACTTTGACACCACCATCGACCGGAAGAGGTACACCAGCACCAAAGAGGTGCTGGACGCCAC
CCTGATCCACCAGAGCATCACCGGCCTGTACGAGACACGGATCGACCTGTCTCAGCTGGGAGGCGACGCC
TATCCCTATGACGTGCCCGATTATGCCAGCCTGGGCAGCGGCTCCCCCAAGAAAAAACGCAAGGTGGAAG
ATCCTAAGAAAAAGCGGAAAGTGGACGGCATTGGTAGTGGGAGCAACGGATGACTCGAGCTAGTTAAAAG
TTTTGTTACTTTATAGAAGAAATTTTGAGTTTTTGTTTTTTTTTAATAAATAAATAAACATAAATAAATT
GTTTGTTGAATTTATTATTAGTATGTAAGTGTAAATATAATAAAACTTAATATCTATTCAAATTAATAAA
TAAACCTCGATATACAGACCGATAAAACACATGCGTCAATTTTACGCATGATTATCTTTAACGTACGTCA
CAATATGATTATCTTTCTAGGGTTAATCTAGTATACGCGTATGCGGCCGCTTAATTAATCCAGCTTTTGT
TCCCTTTAGTGAGGGTTAATTGCGCGCTTGGCGTAATCATGGTCATAGCTGTTTCCTGTGTGAAATTGTT
ATCCGCTCACAATTCCACACAACATACGAGCCGGAAGCATAAAGTGTAAAGCCTGGGGTGCCTAATGAGT
GAGCTAACTCACATTAATTGCGTTGCGCTCACTGCCCGCTTTCCAGTCGGGAAACCTGTCGTGCCAGCTG
CATTAATGAATCGGCCAACGCGCGGGGAGAGGCGGTTTGCGTATTGGGCGCTCTTCCGCTTCCTCGCTCA
CTGACTCGCTGCGCTCGGTCGTTCGGCTGCGGCGAGCGGTATCAGCTCACTCAAAGGCGGTAATACGGTT
ATCCACAGAATCAGGGGATAACGCAGGAAAGAACATGTGAGCAAAAGGCCAGCAAAAGGCCAGGAACCGT
AAAAAGGCCGCGTTGCTGGCGTTTTTCCATAGGCTCCGCCCCCCTGACGAGCATCACAAAAATCGACGCT
CAAGTCAGAGGTGGCGAAACCCGACAGGACTATAAAGATACCAGGCGTTTCCCCCTGGAAGCTCCCTCGT
GCGCTCTCCTGTTCCGACCCTGCCGCTTACCGGATACCTGTCCGCCTTTCTCCCTTCGGGAAGCGTGGCG
CTTTCTCATAGCTCACGCTGTAGGTATCTCAGTTCGGTGTAGGTCGTTCGCTCCAAGCTGGGCTGTGTGC
ACGAACCCCCCGTTCAGCCCGACCGCTGCGCCTTATCCGGTAACTATCGTCTTGAGTCCAACCCGGTAAG
ACACGACTTATCGCCACTGGCAGCAGCCACTGGTAACAGGATTAGCAGAGCGAGGTATGTAGGCGGTGCT
ACAGAGTTCTTGAAGTGGTGGCCTAACTACGGCTACACTAGAAGAACAGTATTTGGTATCTGCGCTCTGC
TGAAGCCAGTTACCTTCGGAAAAAGAGTTGGTAGCTCTTGATCCGGCAAACAAACCACCGCTGGTAGCGG
TGGTTTTTTTGTTTGCAAGCAGCAGATTACGCGCAGAAAAAAAGGATCTCAAGAAGATCCTTTGATCTTT
TCTACGGGGTCTGACGCTCAGTGGAACGAAAACTCACGTTAAGGGATTTTGGTCATGAGATTATCAAAAA
GGATCTTCACCTAGATCCTTTTAAATTAAAAATGAAGTTTTAAATCAATCTAAAGTATATATGAGTAAAC
TTGGTCTGACAGTTACCAATGCTTAATCAGTGAGGCACCTATCTCAGCGATCTGTCTATTTCGTTCATCC
ATAGTTGCCTGACTCCCCGTCGTGTAGATAACTACGATACGGGAGGGCTTACCATCTGGCCCCAGTGCTG
CAATGATACCGCGAGACCCACGCTCACCGGCTCCAGATTTATCAGCAATAAACCAGCCAGCCGGAAGGGC
CGAGCGCAGAAGTGGTCCTGCAACTTTATCCGCCTCCATCCAGTCTATTAATTGTTGCCGGGAAGCTAGA
GTAAGTAGTTCGCCAGTTAATAGTTTGCGCAACGTTGTTGCCATTGCTACAGGCATCGTGGTGTCACGCT
CGTCGTTTGGTATGGCTTCATTCAGCTCCGGTTCCCAACGATCAAGGCGAGTTACATGATCCCCCATGTT
GTGCAAAAAAGCGGTTAGCTCCTTCGGTCCTCCGATCGTTGTCAGAAGTAAGTTGGCCGCAGTGTTATCA
CTCATGGTTATGGCAGCACTGCATAATTCTCTTACTGTCATGCCATCCGTAAGATGCTTTTCTGTGACTG
GTGAGTACTCAACCAAGTCATTCTGAGAATAGTGTATGCGGCGACCGAGTTGCTCTTGCCCGGCGTCAAT
ACGGGATAATACCGCGCCACATAGCAGAACTTTAAAAGTGCTCATCATTGGAAAACGTTCTTCGGGGCGA
AAACTCTCAAGGATCTTACCGCTGTTGAGATCCAGTTCGATGTAACCCACTCGTGCACCCAACTGATCTT
CAGCATCTTTTACTTTCACCAGCGTTTCTGGGTGAGCAAAAACAGGAAGGCAAAATGCCGCAAAAAAGGG
AATAAGGGCGACACGGAAATGTTGAATACTCATACTCTTCCTTTTTCAATATTATTGAAGCATTTATCAG
GGTTATTGTCTCATGAGCGGATACATATTTGAATGTATTTAGAAAAATAAACAAATAGGGGTTCCGCGCA
CATTTCCCCGAAAAGTGCCACCTAAATTGTAAGCGTTAATATTTTGTTAAAATTCGCGTTAAATTTTTGT
TAAATCAGCTCATTTTTTAACCAATAGGCCGAAATCGGCAAAATCCCTTATAAATCAAAAGAATAGACCG
AGATAGGGT
[37 nt withheld, positions 13100-13136]
AAAGAACGTGGACTCCAACGTCAAAGG
[49 nt withheld, positions 13164-13212]
T
[91 nt withheld, positions 13214-13304]
G
[124 nt withheld, positions 13306-13429]
CCCATTCGCCATTCAGGCTGCGCAACTGTTGGGAAGGGCGATCGGTGCGGGCCTCTTCGCTATTACGCCA
GCTGGCGAAAGGGGGATGTGCTGCAAGGCGATTAAGTTGGGTAACGCCAGGGTTTTCCCAGTCACGACGT
TGTAAAACGACGGCCAGTGAGCGCGCGTAATACGACTCACTATAGGGCGAATTGGGGCGCGCCATTCTAG
ATTAACCCTAGAAAGATAGTCTGCGTAAAATTGACGCATGCATTCTTGAAATATTGCTCTCTCTTTCTAA
ATAGCGCGAATCCGTCGCTGTGCATTTAGGACATCTCAGTCGCCGCTTGGAGCTCCCGTGAGGCGTGCTT
GTCAATGCGGTAAGTGTCACTGATTTTGAACTATAACGACCGCGTGAGTCAAAATGACGCATGATTATCT
TTTACGTGACTTTTAAGATTTAACTCATACGATAATTATATTGTTATTTCATGTTCTACTTACGTGATAA
CTTATTATATATATATTTTCTTGTTATAGATATCAACTAGAATGCTA
